Addgene plasmid #66466: OXGR1 -Tango
Purpose: Expression of G protein-coupled receptors for PRESTO-Tango: parallel receptorome expression and screening via transcriptional output, with transcriptional activation following arrestin translocation
Depositing lab: Bryan Roth. Depositing organization: University of North Carolina at Chapel Hill. Publication: PRESTO-Tango as an open-source resource for interrogation of the druggable human GPCRome. Kroeze WK, Sassano MF, Huang XP, Lansu K, McCorvy JD, Giguere PM, Sciaky N, Roth BL. Nat Struct Mol Biol. 2015 May;22(5):362-9. doi: 10.1038/nsmb.3014. Epub 2015 Apr 20. PubMed 25895059.
Backbone
  Vector backbone: empty Tango
  Backbone size w/o insert (bp): 6632
  Vector type: Mammalian Expression
  Selectable markers: Neomycin (select with G418)
Growth in bacteria
  Bacterial resistance: Ampicillin, 100 μg/mL
  Growth temperature: 37°C
  Growth strain: DH5alpha
  Copy number: High Copy
Gene/Insert
  Gene/Insert name: OXGR1
  Species: H. sapiens (human)
  Insert size (bp): 1011
  Entrez Gene: OXGR1 (a.k.a. GPR80, GPR99, P2RY15, P2Y15, aKGR)
  Promoter: CMV
  Tag / fusion protein: FLAG (N terminal on backbone)
  Cloning method: Restriction Enzyme; 5′ cloning site NotI (not destroyed); 3′ cloning site XhoI (unknown if destroyed)
  Sequencing primers: 5′ CMV-F; 3′ Tet-R
Terms and licenses: Academic/Nonprofit Terms; Industry Terms: Not Available to Industry
Depositor comments: Please note: Most of the PRESTO-Tango vectors do not contain the XhoI cut site downstream of the tTA sequence and instead carry an XbaI site. If you need to perform an XhoI digest we recommend sequencing with a forward primer at the C-terminus of tTA to determine which of the two sites is present. Suggested primer: 5-gagctccacttagacggcgagg-3. Original backbone was pcDNA3.1(+). These plasmids were generated as part of the Illuminating the Druggable Genome (IDG) program sponsored by the NIH Common Fund. The goal of this program is to identify, gather, and distribute information and resources for proteins that currently are not well-studied yet belong to commonly drug-targeted protein families: protein kinases, non-olfactory G-protein coupled receptors (GPCRs), and ion channels. The IDG program is designed to develop fundamental research tools for understudied proteins, elucidate their function, and disseminate the IDG-related resources and data to the greater scientific community.
How to cite: OXGR1 -Tango was a gift from Bryan Roth (Addgene plasmid # 66466 ; http://n2t.net/addgene:66466 ; RRID:Addgene_66466)
