[The description below was written by a language model from this plasmid's Addgene catalogue record.]
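Description:
OXGR1-Tango is a mammalian expression plasmid from the PRESTO-Tango collection, a resource of G protein-coupled receptor constructs built for parallel screening of receptor activation through a transcriptional readout. It is based on an "empty Tango" backbone of about 6.6 kb that was itself derived from pcDNA3.1(+). The plasmid is maintained at high copy in E. coli under ampicillin selection and carries a neomycin resistance marker, allowing G418 selection of transfected mammalian cells.

The insert is the human OXGR1 coding sequence (about 1 kb; also known as GPR80, GPR99 or P2Y15, an oxoglutarate receptor), cloned by restriction digestion with NotI at the 5′ end and expressed from the CMV promoter. The backbone supplies an N-terminal FLAG tag, which can be used to detect the receptor. The depositor's comments indicate that a tTA (tetracycline transactivator) sequence lies downstream of the receptor, and that the site following tTA may be XbaI rather than XhoI in most vectors of the series. The record gives no feature table, so other elements of the fusion between receptor and tTA are not itemised.

According to the stated purpose, the assay depends on transcriptional activation following arrestin translocation: agonist engagement of the receptor recruits arrestin, which leads to tTA-driven transcription of a reporter, giving a measure of receptor activation that does not depend on G protein coupling. The construct was produced under a programme aimed at providing tools for understudied members of druggable protein families, and is suited to ligand screening and pharmacological profiling of OXGR1.
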