>Addgene plasmid #66466 | OXGR1 -Tango | depositor partial sequence | sequence record 113545 | empty Tango
GACGGATCGGGAGATCTCCCGATCCCCTATGGTGCACTCTCAGTACAATCTGCTCTGATGCCGCATAGTT
AAGCCAGTATCTGCTCCCTGCTTGTGTGTTGGAGGTCGCTGAGTAGTGCGCGAGCAAAATTTAAGCTACA
ACAAGGCAAGGCTTGACCGACAATTGCATGAAGAATCTGCTTAGGGTTAGGCGTTTTGCGCTGCTTCGCG
ATGTACGGGCCAGATATACGCGTTGACATTGATTATTGACTAGTTATTAATAGTAATCAATTACGGGGTC
ATTAGTTCATAGCCCATATATGGAGTTCCGCGTTACATAACTTACGGTAAATGGCCCGCCTGGCTGACCG
CCCAACGACCCCCGCCCATTGACGTCAATAATGACGTATGTTCCCATAGTAACGCCAATAGGGACTTTCC
ATTGACGTCAATGGGTGGAGTATTTACGGTAAACTGCCCACTTGGCAGTACATCAAGTGTATCATATGCC
AAGTACGCCCCCTATTGACGTCAATGACGGTAAATGGCCCGCCTGGCATTATGCCCAGTACATGACCTTA
TGGGACTTTCCTACTTGGCAGTACATCTACGTATTAGTCATCGCTATTACCATGGTGATGCGGTTTTGGC
AGTACATCAATGGGCGTGGATAGCGGTTTGACTCACGGGGATTTCCAAGTCTCCACCCCATTGACGTCAA
TGGGAGTTTGTTTTGGCACCAAAATCAACGGGACTTTCCAAAATGTCGTAACAACTCCGCCCCATTGACG
CAAATGGGCGGTAGGCGTGTACGGTGGGAGGTCTATATAAGCAGAGCTCTCTGGCTAACTAGAGAACCCA
CTGCTTACTGGCTTATCGAAATTAATACGACTCACTATAGGGAGACCCAAGCTGGCTAGCGTTTAAACTT
AAGCTTGGTACCGAGCTCGGATCCACTAGTCCAGTGTGGTGGAATTCTGCAGATATCCAGCACAGTGGCG
GCCGCGCCACCATGAAGACGATCATCGCCCTGAGCTACATCTTCTGCCTGGTATTCGCCGACTACAAGGA
CGATGATGACGCCAGCATCGATACCGGTGGACGCACCCCACCCAGCCTGGGTCCCCAAGATGAGTCCTGC
ACCACCGCCAGCTCCTCCCTGGCCAAGGACACTTCATCGACCGGTGAGAACCTGTACTTCCAGCTAAGAT
TAGATAAAAGTAAAGTGATTAACAGCGCATTAGAGCTGCTTAATGAGGTCGGAATCGAAGGTTTAACAAC
CCGTAAACTCGCCCAGAAGCTAGGTGTAGAGCAGCCTACATTGTATTGGCATGTAAAAAATAAGCGGGCT
TTGCTCGACGCCTTAGCCATTGAGATGTTAGATAGGCACCATACTCACTTTTGCCCTTTAGAAGGGGAAA
GCTGGCAAGATTTTTTACGTAATAACGCTAAAAGTTTTAGATGTGCTTTACTAAGTCATCGCGATGGAGC
AAAAGTACATTTAGGTACACGGCCTACAGAAAAACAGTATGAAACTCTCGAAAATCAATTAGCCTTTTTA
TGCCAACAAGGTTTTTCACTAGAGAATGCATTATATGCACTCAGCGCTGTGGGGCATTTTACTTTAGGTT
GCGTATTGGAAGATCAAGAGCATCAAGTCGCTAAAGAAGAAAGGGAAACACCTACTACTGATAGTATGCC
GCCATTATTACGACAAGCTATCGAATTATTTGATCACCAAGGTGCAGAGCCAGCCTTCTTATTCGGCCTT
GAATTGATCATATGCGGATTAGAAAAACAACTTAAATGTGAAAGTGGGTCCGCGTACAGCCGCGCGCGTA
CGAAAAACAATTACGGGTCTACCATCGAGGGCCTGCTCGATCTCCCGGACGACGACGCCCCCGAAGAGGC
GGGGCTGGCGGCTCCGCGCCTGTCCTTTCTCCCCGCGGGACACACGCGCAGACTGTCGACGGCCCCCCCG
ACCGATGTCAGCCTGGGGGACGAGCTCCACTTAGACGGCGAGGACGTGGCGATGGCGCATGCCGACGCGC
TAGACGATTTCGATCTGGACATGTTGGGGGACGGGGATTCCCCGGGTCCGGGATTTACCCCCCACGACTC
CGCCCCCTACGGCGCTCTGGATATGGCCGACTTCGAGTTTGAGCAGATGTTTACCGATGCCCTTGGAATT
GACGAGTACGGTGGGTAGCTCGAGTCTAGAGGGCCCGTTTAAACCCGCTGATCAGCCTCGACTGTGCCTT
CTAGTTGCCAGCCATCTGTTGTTTGCCCCTCCCCCGTGCCTTCCTTGACCCTGGAAGGTGCCACTCCCAC
TGTCCTTTCCTAATAAAATGAGGAAATTGCATCGCATTGTCTGAGTAGGTGTCATTCTATTCTGGGGGGT
GGGGTGGGGCAGGACAGCAAGGGGGAGGATTGGGAAGACAATAGCAGGCATGCTGGGGATGCGGTGGGCT
CTATGGCTTCTGAGGCGGAAAGAACCAGCTGGGGCTCTAGGGGGTATCCCC
[124 nt withheld, positions 2502-2625]
C
[91 nt withheld, positions 2627-2717]
A
[49 nt withheld, positions 2719-2767]
CCTTTGACGTTGGAGTCCACGTTCTTT
[37 nt withheld, positions 2795-2831]
ACCCTATCTCGGTCTATTCTTTTGATTTATAAGGGATTTTGCCGATTTCGGCCTATTGGTTAAAAAATGA
GCTGATTTAACAAAAATTTAACGCGAATTAATTCTGTGGAATGTGTGTCAGTTAGGGTGTGGAAAGTCCC
CAGGCTCCCCAGCAGGCAGAAGTATGCAAAGCATGCATCTCAATTAGTCAGCAACCAGGTGTGGAAAGTC
CCCAGGCTCCCCAGCAGGCAGAAGTATGCAAAGCATGCATCTCAATTAGTCAGCAACCATAGTCCCGCCC
CTAACTCCGCCCATCCCGCCCCTAACTCCGCCCAGTTCCGCCCATTCTCCGCCCCATGGCTGACTAATTT
TTTTTATTTATGCAGAGGCCGAGGCCGCCTCTGCCTCTGAGCTATTCCAGAAGTAGTGAGGAGGCTTTTT
TGGAGGCCTAGGCTTTTGCAAAAAGCTCCCGGGAGCTTGTATATCCATTTTCGGATCTGATCAAGAGACA
GGATGAGGATCGTTTCGCATGATTGAACAAGATGGATTGCACGCAGGTTCTCCGGCCGCTTGGGTGGAGA
GGCTATTCGGCTATGACTGGGCACAACAGACAATCGGCTGCTCTGATGCCGCCGTGTTCCGGCTGTCAGC
GCAGGGGCGCCCGGTTCTTTTTGTCAAGACCGACCTGTCCGGTGCCCTGAATGAACTGCAGGACGAGGCA
GCGCGGCTATCGTGGCTGGCCACGACGGGCGTTCCTTGCGCAGCTGTGCTCGACGTTGTCACTGAAGCGG
GAAGGGACTGGCTGCTATTGGGCGAAGTGCCGGGGCAGGATCTCCTGTCATCTCACCTTGCTCCTGCCGA
GAAAGTATCCATCATGGCTGATGCAATGCGGCGGCTGCATACGCTTGATCCGGCTACCTGCCCATTCGAC
CACCAAGCGAAACATCGCATCGAGCGAGCACGTACTCGGATGGAAGCCGGTCTTGTCGATCAGGATGATC
TGGACGAAGAGCATCAGGGGCTCGCGCCAGCCGAACTGTTCGCCAGGCTCAAGGCGCGCATGCCCGACGG
CGAGGATCTCGTCGTGACCCATGGCGATGCCTGCTTGCCGAATATCATGGTGGAAAATGGCCGCTTTTCT
GGATTCATCGACTGTGGCCGGCTGGGTGTGGCGGACCGCTATCAGGACATAGCGTTGGCTACCCGTGATA
TTGCTGAAGAGCTTGGCGGCGAATGGGCTGACCGCTTCCTCGTGCTTTACGGTATCGCCGCTCCCGATTC
GCAGCGCATCGCCTTCTATCGCCTTCTTGACGAGTTCTTCTGAGCGGGACTCTGGGGTTCGAAATGACCG
ACCAAGCGACGCCCAACCTGCCATCACGAGATTTCGATTCCACCGCCGCCTTCTATGAAAGGTTGGGCTT
CGGAATCGTTTTCCGGGACGCCGGCTGGATGATCCTCCAGCGCGGGGATCTCATGCTGGAGTTCTTCGCC
CACCCCAACTTGTTTATTGCAGCTTATAATGGTTACAAATAAAGCAATAGCATCACAAATTTCACAAATA
AAGCATTTTTTTCACTGCATTCTAGTTGTGGTTTGTCCAAACTCATCAATGTATCTTATCATGTCTGTAT
ACCGTCGACCTCTAGCTAGAGCTTGGCGTAATCATGGTCATAGCTGTTTCCTGTGTGAAATTGTTATCCG
CTCACAATTCCACACAACATACGAGCCGGAAGCATAAAGTGTAAAGCCTGGGGTGCCTAATGAGTGAGCT
AACTCACATTAATTGCGTTGCGCTCACTGCCCGCTTTCCAGTCGGGAAACCTGTCGTGCCAGCTGCATTA
ATGAATCGGCCAACGCGCGGGGAGAGGCGGTTTGCGTATTGGGCGCTCTTCCGCTTCCTCGCTCACTGAC
TCGCTGCGCTCGGTCGTTCGGCTGCGGCGAGCGGTATCAGCTCACTCAAAGGCGGTAATACGGTTATCCA
CAGAATCAGGGGATAACGCAGGAAAGAACATGTGAGCAAAAGGCCAGCAAAAGGCCAGGAACCGTAAAAA
GGCCGCGTTGCTGGCGTTTTTCCATAGGCTCCGCCCCCCTGACGAGCATCACAAAAATCGACGCTCAAGT
CAGAGGTGGCGAAACCCGACAGGACTATAAAGATACCAGGCGTTTCCCCCTGGAAGCTCCCTCGTGCGCT
CTCCTGTTCCGACCCTGCCGCTTACCGGATACCTGTCCGCCTTTCTCCCTTCGGGAAGCGTGGCGCTTTC
TCATAGCTCACGCTGTAGGTATCTCAGTTCGGTGTAGGTCGTTCGCTCCAAGCTGGGCTGTGTGCACGAA
CCCCCCGTTCAGCCCGACCGCTGCGCCTTATCCGGTAACTATCGTCTTGAGTCCAACCCGGTAAGACACG
ACTTATCGCCACTGGCAGCAGCCACTGGTAACAGGATTAGCAGAGCGAGGTATGTAGGCGGTGCTACAGA
GTTCTTGAAGTGGTGGCCTAACTACGGCTACACTAGAAGAACAGTATTTGGTATCTGCGCTCTGCTGAAG
CCAGTTACCTTCGGAAAAAGAGTTGGTAGCTCTTGATCCGGCAAACAAACCACCGCTGGTAGCGGTTTTT
TTGTTTGCAAGCAGCAGATTACGCGCAGAAAAAAAGGATCTCAAGAAGATCCTTTGATCTTTTCTACGGG
GTCTGACGCTCAGTGGAACGAAAACTCACGTTAAGGGATTTTGGTCATGAGATTATCAAAAAGGATCTTC
ACCTAGATCCTTTTAAATTAAAAATGAAGTTTTAAATCAATCTAAAGTATATATGAGTAAACTTGGTCTG
ACAGTTACCAATGCTTAATCAGTGAGGCACCTATCTCAGCGATCTGTCTATTTCGTTCATCCATAGTTGC
CTGACTCCCCGTCGTGTAGATAACTACGATACGGGAGGGCTTACCATCTGGCCCCAGTGCTGCAATGATA
CCGCGAGACCCACGCTCACCGGCTCCAGATTTATCAGCAATAAACCAGCCAGCCGGAAGGGCCGAGCGCA
GAAGTGGTCCTGCAACTTTATCCGCCTCCATCCAGTCTATTAATTGTTGCCGGGAAGCTAGAGTAAGTAG
TTCGCCAGTTAATAGTTTGCGCAACGTTGTTGCCATTGCTACAGGCATCGTGGTGTCACGCTCGTCGTTT
GGTATGGCTTCATTCAGCTCCGGTTCCCAACGATCAAGGCGAGTTACATGATCCCCCATGTTGTGCAAAA
AAGCGGTTAGCTCCTTCGGTCCTCCGATCGTTGTCAGAAGTAAGTTGGCCGCAGTGTTATCACTCATGGT
TATGGCAGCACTGCATAATTCTCTTACTGTCATGCCATCCGTAAGATGCTTTTCTGTGACTGGTGAGTAC
TCAACCAAGTCATTCTGAGAATAGTGTATGCGGCGACCGAGTTGCTCTTGCCCGGCGTCAATACGGGATA
ATACCGCGCCACATAGCAGAACTTTAAAAGTGCTCATCATTGGAAAACGTTCTTCGGGGCGAAAACTCTC
AAGGATCTTACCGCTGTTGAGATCCAGTTCGATGTAACCCACTCGTGCACCCAACTGATCTTCAGCATCT
TTTACTTTCACCAGCGTTTCTGGGTGAGCAAAAACAGGAAGGCAAAATGCCGCAAAAAAGGGAATAAGGG
CGACACGGAAATGTTGAATACTCATACTCTTCCTTTTTCAATATTATTGAAGCATTTATCAGGGTTATTG
TCTCATGAGCGGATACATATTTGAATGTATTTAGAAAAATAAACAAATAGGGGTTCCGCGCACATTTCCC
CGAAAAGTGCCACCTGACGTC
