>Addgene plasmid #66466 | OXGR1 -Tango | depositor partial sequence | sequence record 113546 | OXGR1
ATGAACGAGCCTCTGGACTATCTGGCTAACGCCAGCGATTTCCCTGATTACGCTGCTGCCTTCGGGAATT
GCACTGATGAGAATATTCCCCTCAAGATGCATTACCTGCCCGTGATTTATGGGATCATCTTTCTCGTTGG
ATTCCCTGGGAACGCTGTGGTTATATCCACATACATCTTCAAGATGCGACCTTGGAAATCCAGCACGATC
ATTATGTTGAACCTGGCTTGTACCGACCTGCTGTATTTGACCAGCTTGCCATTCCTGATTCATTATTACG
CAAGCGGAGAAAACTGGATTTTCGGTGATTTCATGTGTAAATTTATTCGCTTTAGTTTCCACTTTAACCT
CTACTCCTCCATTTTGTTCCTTACATGCTTCAGCATCTTCAGATATTGCGTCATCATCCACCCGATGTCC
TGTTTCAGCATCCACAAAACTAGATGTGCCGTGGTCGCCTGTGCTGTGGTGTGGATCATTTCACTTGTCG
CGGTGATCCCCATGACCTTTCTGATCACGTCAACCAATCGCACGAATAGATCCGCATGCTTGGACCTGAC
AAGTTCCGACGAACTGAACACAATAAAATGGTATAACCTGATTCTGACCGCCACTACATTTTGCCTGCCG
CTGGTGATTGTCACTTTGTGTTATACTACTATCATCCATACCCTGACACACGGACTGCAGACTGACTCAT
GTCTGAAGCAGAAGGCCCGCCGACTCACCATTCTGCTGCTTCTCGCTTTCTACGTTTGCTTCCTGCCATT
TCACATTCTCCGAGTCATACGAATCGAAAGTCGGCTGCTCTCAATCTCTTGTAGTATAGAGAACCAGATC
CACGAGGCATATATTGTGTCTAGGCCTCTGGCGGCCCTGAACACATTCGGCAATTTGTTGCTCTATGTCG
TGGTTTCTGATAACTTCCAGCAGGCCGTTTGCAGCACCGTGCGGTGCAAGGTAAGTGGCAATCTGGAGCA
GGCGAAGAAGATTTCCTATAGCAACAACCCC
