>Addgene plasmid #66466 | OXGR1 -Tango | addgene partial sequence | sequence record 120172 | CMV-F 5'-CGCAAATGGGCGGTAGGCGTG-3'
GCTCTCTGGCTAACTAGAGAACCCACTGCTTACTGGCTTATCGAAATTAATACGACTCACTATAGGGAGA
CCCAAGCTGGCTAGCGTTTAAACTTAAGCTTGGTACCGAGCTCGGATCCACTAGTCCAGTGTGGTGGAAT
TCTGCAGATATCCAGCACAGTGGCGGCCGCGCCACCATGAAGACGATCATCGCCCTGAGCTACATCTTCT
GCCTGGTATTCGCCGACTACAAGGACGATGATGACGCCAGCATCGCTATGAACGAGCCTCTGGACTATCT
GGCTAACGCCAGCGATTTCCCTGATTACGCTGCTGCCTTCGGGAATTGCACTGATGAGAATATTCCCCTC
AAGATGCATTACCTGCCCGTGATTTATGGGATCATCTTTCTCGTTGGATTCCCTGGGAACGCTGTGGTTA
TATCCACATACATCTTCAAGATGCGACCTTGGAAATCCAGCACGATCATTATGTTGAACCTGGCTTGTAC
CGACCTGCTGTATTTGACCAGCTTGCCATTCCTGATTCATTATTACGCAAGCGGAGAAAACTGGATTTTC
GGTGATTTCATGTGTAAATTTATTCGCTTTAGTTTCCACTTTAACCTCTACTCCTCCATTTTGTTCCTTA
CATGCTTCAGCATCTTCAGATATTGCGTCATCATCCACCCGATGTCCTGTTTCAGCATCCACAAAACTAG
ATGTGCCGTGGTCGCCTGTGCTGTGGTGTGGATCATTTCACTTGTCGCGGTGATCCCCATGACCTTTCTG
ATCACGTCAACCAATCGCACGAATAGATCCGCATGCTTGGACCTGACAAGTTCCGACGAACTGAACACAA
TAAAATGGTATAACCTGATTCTGACCGCCACTACATTTTGCCTGCCGCTGGTGATTGTCACTTTG
