>Addgene plasmid #66466 | OXGR1 -Tango | addgene partial sequence | sequence record 120173 | Tet-R 5'-GGCGAGTTTACGGGTTGTTA-3'
GCTCTAATGCGCTGTTAATCACTTTACTTTTATCTAATCTTAGCTGGAAGTACAGGTTCTCACCGGTCGA
TGAAGTGTCCTTGGCCAGGGAGGAGCTGGCGGTGGTGCAGGACTCATCTTGGGGACCCAGGCTGGGTGGG
GTGCGTCCACCGGTATCGATGGGGTTGTTGCTATAGGAAATCTTCTTCGCCTGCTCCAGATTGCCACTTA
CCTTGCACCGCACGGTGCTGCAAACGGCCTGCTGGAAGTTATCAGAAACCACGACATAGAGCAACAAATT
GCCGAATGTGTTCAGGGCCGCCAGAGGCCTAGACACAATATATGCCTCGTGGATCTGGTTCTCTATACTA
CAAGAGATTGAGAGCAGCCGACTTTCGATTCGTATGACTCGGAGAATGTGAAATGGCAGGAAGCAAACGT
AGAAAGCGAGAAGCAGCAGAATGGTGAGTCGGCGGGCCTTCTGCTTCAGACATGAGTCAGTCTGCAGTCC
GTGTGTCAGGGTATGGATGATAGTAGTATAACACAAAGTGACAATCACCAGCGGCAGGCAAAATGTAGTG
GCGGTCAGAATCAGGTTATACCATTTTATTGTGTTCAGTTCGTCGGAACTTGTCAGGTCCAAGCATGCGG
ATCTATTCGTGCGATTGGTTGACGTGATCAGAAAGGTCATGGGGATCACCGCGACAAGTGAAATGATCCA
CACCACAGCACAGGCGACCACGGCACATCTAGTTTTGTGGATGCTGAAACAGGACATCGGGTGGATGATG
ACGCAATATCTGAAGATGCTGAAGCATGTAAGGAACAAAATGGAGGAGTAGAGGTTAAAGTGGAAACTAA
AGCGAATAAATTTACACATGAAATCACCGAAAATCCAGTTTTCTCCGCTTGCGTAATAATGAATCAGGAA
TGGCAAGCTGGTCAAATACAGCAGGTCGGTACAAGCCAGGTTCAACATAATGATCGTGCTGGATTTCCAA
GGTCGCATCTTGAA
